Addgene plasmid #141575: TFORF0309
Purpose: Lentiviral vector for overexpressing the CREM transcription factor ORF with a unique 24-bp barcode. Barcodes facilitate identification of transcription factors in pooled screens.
Depositing lab: Feng Zhang. Depositing organization: Broad Institute. Publication: A transcription factor atlas of directed differentiation. Joung J, Ma S, Tay T, Geiger-Schuller KR, Kirchgatterer PC, Verdine VK, Guo B, Arias-Garcia MA, Allen WE, Singh A, Kuksenko O, Abudayyeh OO, Gootenberg JS, Fu Z, Macrae RK, Buenrostro JD, Regev A, Zhang F. Cell. 2023 Jan 5;186(1):209-229.e26. doi: 10.1016/j.cell.2022.11.026. PubMed 36608654.
Backbone
  Vector backbone: pLX_TRC317
  Backbone manufacturer: Broad Institute Genetic Perturbation Platform
  Backbone size w/o insert (bp): 8264
  Vector type: Mammalian Expression, Lentiviral
  Selectable markers: Puromycin
Growth in bacteria
  Bacterial resistance: Ampicillin, 100 μg/mL
  Growth temperature: 37°C
  Growth strain: NEB Stable
  Copy number: High Copy
Gene/Insert
  Gene/Insert name: CREM
  Species: H. sapiens (human)
  Insert size (bp): 443
  Entrez Gene: CREM (a.k.a. CREM-2, ICER, hCREM-2)
  Promoter: EF1a
  Cloning method: Unknown
  Sequencing primers: 5′ GGGTGGAGACTGAAGTTAGGCCAG; 3′ CACATAGCGTAAAAGGAGCAACATAG
Terms and licenses: Academic/Nonprofit Terms; Industry Terms: Not Available to Industry
Depositor comments: NM_182724,ENST00000490511 . The transcription factor ORF portion of this plasmid was synthesized by Genewiz. Please test multiple small colonies in case of plasmid recombination. To make this collection available in a timely manner, a portion of this collection was not fully sequenced by Addgene. If an Addgene verified full plasmid sequence is not available, please contact us prior to placing an order to request the full sequence.
How to cite: TFORF0309 was a gift from Feng Zhang (Addgene plasmid # 141575 ; http://n2t.net/addgene:141575 ; RRID:Addgene_141575)
