[The description below was written by a language model from this plasmid's Addgene catalogue record and pLannotate feature annotations shown in this document.]
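Description:
TFORF0309 is a third-generation-style, self-inactivating lentiviral expression plasmid built on the pLX_TRC317 backbone from the Broad Institute Genetic Perturbation Platform. It carries a human CREM (cAMP responsive element modulator, also known as ICER) open reading frame for overexpression in mammalian cells. In bacteria it is maintained through a high-copy ColE1/pUC-type origin with ampicillin selection from the bla gene. An f1 origin and remnants of a lac/T3/T7 cloning region are also present in the backbone. The depositor notes that the plasmid can recombine, a common issue with LTR-containing vectors.

The viral genome is transcribed from an RSV promoter fused to a truncated HIV-1 5' LTR. It includes the Ψ packaging signal with a partial gag sequence, the Rev response element for nuclear export of the full-length RNA, a cPPT/CTS element, and a ΔU3 3' LTR followed by an SV40 polyadenylation signal. Two expression units lie between the LTRs. An SV40 early promoter drives puromycin N-acetyltransferase to select transduced cells, and a full EF-1α promoter drives the CREM ORF, with a WPRE downstream to enhance transcript stability and expression. The insert is short (about 440 bp), and the annotation matches it to a CREM isoform described as a transcriptional repressor acting at cAMP response elements.

According to the record, the construct also carries a unique 24-bp barcode, though this is not annotated separately in the feature table. The barcode allows the transcription factor to be identified in pooled overexpression screens. The plasmid belongs to a barcoded transcription factor ORF collection used to study directed differentiation.
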