Features (pLannotate 1.2.2; 31 found; start..end, strand, type, name):
      5..231     +  promoter       RSV promoter: Rous sarcoma virus enhancer/promoter
    232..412     +  LTR            5' LTR (truncated): truncated 5' long terminal repeat (LTR) from HIV-1
    459..584     +  misc_feature   HIV-1 Ψ: packaging signal of human immunodeficiency virus type 1
    568..931     +  CDS            HIV-1 gag (fragment): gag protein from human immunodeficiency virus 1; gag
   1077..1310    +  misc_feature   RRE: The Rev response element (RRE) of HIV-1 allows for Rev-dependent mRNA export from the nucleus to the cytoplasm.
   1687..1713    +  CDS            Rev (fragment): human immunodeficiency virus 1 (HIV-1) Rev protein; rev; enhances nuclear export of unspliced and incompletely spliced viral mRNAs
   1720..1743    +  promoter       SV40 promoter (fragment): SV40 early promoter
   1744..1815    +  promoter       SV40 promoter (fragment): SV40 enhancer and early promoter
   1839..1974    +  rep_origin     SV40 ori: SV40 origin of replication
   2020..2616    +  CDS            PuroR (fragment): puromycin N-acetyltransferase; pac from Streptomyces; confers resistance to puromycin
   2665..2782    +  misc_feature   cPPT/CTS: central polypurine tract and central termination sequence of HIV-1
   2847..2913    +  CDS            small t antigen (fragment): SV40 (simian virus 40) small t antigen
   2920..4098    +  promoter       EF-1α promoter: strong constitutive promoter for human elongation factor EF-1α
   4142..4453    +  CDS            CREM (fragment): CREM_HUMAN - Experimental evidence at protein level: Swiss-Prot protein existence level 1. [Isoform 6]: May play a role in the regulation of the circadian clock: acts as a transcriptional repressor of the core circadian component PER1 by directly binding to cAMP response elements in its promoter. From Homo sapiens (Human).
   4469..4522    +  promoter       U6 promoter (fragment): RNA polymerase III promoter for human U6 snRNA
   4564..5152    +  misc_feature   WPRE: woodchuck hepatitis virus posttranscriptional regulatory element
   5203..5222    +  misc_feature   cPPT/CTS (fragment): central polypurine tract and central termination sequence of HIV-1
   5224..5457    +  LTR            3' LTR (ΔU3): self-inactivating 3' long terminal repeat (LTR) from HIV-1
   5535..5656    +  polyA_signal   SV40 poly(A) signal: SV40 polyadenylation signal
   5696..5831    +  rep_origin     SV40 ori: SV40 origin of replication
   5852..5870    -  promoter       T7 promoter: promoter for bacteriophage T7 RNA polymerase
   5878..6033    +  CDS            lacZα (fragment): LacZα fragment of β-galactosidase; lacZ fragment
   6038..6466    +  rep_origin     f1 ori (sequence partly withheld): f1 bacteriophage origin of replication; arrow indicates direction of (+) strand synthesis
   6519..6623    +  promoter       AmpR promoter: bla
   6624..7484    +  CDS            AmpR: β-lactamase; bla; confers resistance to ampicillin, carbenicillin, and related antibiotics
   7655..8243    +  rep_origin     ori: high-copy-number ColE1/pMB1/pBR322/pUC origin of replication
   8426..8518    +  CDS            lacI (fragment): lac repressor; lacI; The lac repressor binds to the lac operator to inhibit transcription in E. coli. This inhibition can be relieved by adding lactose or isopropyl-β-D-thiogalactopyranoside (IPTG).
   8531..8552    +  protein_bind   CAP binding site: CAP binding activates transcription in the presence of cAMP. E. coli catabolite activator protein
   8567..8597    +  promoter       lac promoter: promoter for the E. coli lac operon
   8605..8621    +  protein_bind   lac operator: The lac repressor binds to the lac operator to inhibit transcription in E. coli. This inhibition can be relieved by adding lactose or isopropyl-β-D-thiogalactopyranoside (IPTG). lac repressor encoded by lacI
   8666..8684    +  promoter       T3 promoter: promoter for bacteriophage T3 RNA polymerase
>Addgene plasmid #141575 | TFORF0309 | addgene full sequence | sequence record 391530 | Addgene NGS Result
TTAATGTAGTCTTATGCAATACTCTTGTAGTCTTGCAACATGGTAACGATGAGTTAGCAACATGCCTTAC
AAGGAGAGAAAAAGCACCGTGCATGCCGATTGGTGGAAGTAAGGTGGTACGATCGTGCCTTATTAGGAAG
GCAACAGACGGGTCTGACATGGATTGGACGAACCACTGAATTGCCGCATTGCAGAGATATTGTATTTAAG
TGCCTAGCTCGATACATAAACGGGTCTCTCTGGTTAGACCAGATCTGAGCCTGGGAGCTCTCTGGCTAAC
TAGGGAACCCACTGCTTAAGCCTCAATAAAGCTTGCCTTGAGTGCTTCAAGTAGTGTGTGCCCGTCTGTT
GTGTGACTCTGGTAACTAGAGATCCCTCAGACCCTTTTAGTCAGTGTGGAAAATCTCTAGCAGTGGCGCC
CGAACAGGGACTTGAAAGCGAAAGGGAAACCAGAGGAGCTCTCTCGACGCAGGACTCGGCTTGCTGAAGC
GCGCACGGCAAGAGGCGAGGGGCGGCGACTGGTGAGTACGCCAAAAATTTTGACTAGCGGAGGCTAGAAG
GAGAGAGATGGGTGCGAGAGCGTCAGTATTAAGCGGGGGAGAATTAGATCGCGATGGGAAAAAATTCGGT
TAAGGCCAGGGGGAAAGAAAAAATATAAATTAAAACATATAGTATGGGCAAGCAGGGAGCTAGAACGATT
CGCAGTTAATCCTGGCCTGTTAGAAACATCAGAAGGCTGTAGACAAATACTGGGACAGCTACAACCATCC
CTTCAGACAGGATCAGAAGAACTTAGATCATTATATAATACAGTAGCAACCCTCTATTGTGTGCATCAAA
GGATAGAGATAAAAGACACCAAGGAAGCTTTAGACAAGATAGAGGAAGAGCAAAACAAAAGTAAGACCAC
CGCACAGCAAGCGGCCGCTGATCTTCAGACCTGGAGGAGGAGATATGAGGGACAATTGGAGAAGTGAATT
ATATAAATATAAAGTAGTAAAAATTGAACCATTAGGAGTAGCACCCACCAAGGCAAAGAGAAGAGTGGTG
CAGAGAGAAAAAAGAGCAGTGGGAATAGGAGCTTTGTTCCTTGGGTTCTTGGGAGCAGCAGGAAGCACTA
TGGGCGCAGCGTCAATGACGCTGACGGTACAGGCCAGACAATTATTGTCTGGTATAGTGCAGCAGCAGAA
CAATTTGCTGAGGGCTATTGAGGCGCAACAGCATCTGTTGCAACTCACAGTCTGGGGCATCAAGCAGCTC
CAGGCAAGAATCCTGGCTGTGGAAAGATACCTAAAGGATCAACAGCTCCTGGGGATTTGGGGTTGCTCTG
GAAAACTCATTTGCACCACTGCTGTGCCTTGGAATGCTAGTTGGAGTAATAAATCTCTGGAACAGATTTG
GAATCACACGACCTGGATGGAGTGGGACAGAGAAATTAACAATTACACAAGCTTAATACACTCCTTAATT
GAAGAATCGCAAAACCAGCAAGAAAAGAATGAACAAGAATTATTGGAATTAGATAAATGGGCAAGTTTGT
GGAATTGGTTTAACATAACAAATTGGCTGTGGTATATAAAATTATTCATAATGATAGTAGGAGGCTTGGT
AGGTTTAAGAATAGTTTTTGCTGTACTTTCTATAGTGAATAGAGTTAGGCAGGGATATTCACCATTATCG
TTTCAGACCCACCTCCCAACCCCGAGGGGACCCATGCATTGCATCTCAATTAGTCAGCAACCAGGTGTGG
AAAGTCCCCAGGCTCCCCAGCAGGCAGAAGTATGCAAAGCATGCGTCTCAATTAGTCAGCAACCATAGTC
CCGCCCCTAACTCCGCCCATCCCGCCCCTAACTCCGCCCAGTTCCGCCCATTCTCCGCCCCATGGCTGAC
TAATTTTTTTTATTTATGCAGAGGCCGAGGCCGCCTCGGCCTCTGAGCTATTCCAGAAGTAGTGAGGAGG
CTTTTTTGGAGGCCTAGGCTTTTGCAAAAAGCTTTCTAGAGGTACCACCGGAGCTTACCATGACCGAGTA
CAAGCCCACGGTGCGCCTCGCCACCCGCGACGACGTCCCCAGGGCCGTACGCACCCTCGCCGCCGCGTTC
GCCGACTACCCCGCCACGCGCCACACCGTCGATCCGGACCGCCACATCGAGCGGGTCACCGAGCTGCAAG
AACTCTTCCTCACGCGCGTCGGGCTCGACATCGGCAAGGTGTGGGTCGCGGACGACGGCGCCGCCGTGGC
GGTCTGGACCACGCCGGAGAGCGTCGAAGCGGGGGCGGTGTTCGCCGAGATCGGCCCGCGCATGGCCGAG
TTGAGCGGTTCCCGGCTGGCCGCGCAGCAACAGATGGAAGGCCTCCTGGCGCCGCACCGGCCCAAGGAGC
CCGCGTGGTTCCTGGCCACCGTCGGCGTCTCGCCCGACCACCAGGGCAAGGGTCTGGGCAGCGCCGTCGT
GCTCCCCGGAGTGGAGGCGGCCGAGCGCGCCGGGGTGCCCGCCTTCCTGGAGACCTCCGCGCCCCGCAAC
CTCCCCTTCTACGAGCGGCTCGGCTTCACCGTCACCGCCGACGTCGAGGTGCCCGAAGGACCGCGCACCT
GGTGCATGACCCGCAAGCCCGGTGCCAGTTAACGAATTCTAGATCTTGAGACAAATGGCAGTATTCATCC
ACAATTTTAAAAGAAAAGGGGGGATTGGGGGGTACAGTGCAGGGGAAAGAATAGTAGACATAATAGCAAC
AGACATACAAACTAAAGAATTACAAAAACAAATTACAAAAATTCAAAATTTTCGGGTTTATTACAGGGAC
AGCAGAGATCCACTTTGGCGCCGGCTCGAGGCCTGCAGGTGCAAAGATGGATAAAGTTTTAAACAGAGAG
GAATCTTTGCAGCTAATGGACCTTCTAGGTCTTGAAAGGAGTGGGAATTGGCTCCGGTGCCCGTCAGTGG
GCAGAGCGCACATCGCCCACAGTCCCCGAGAAGTTGGGGGGAGGGGTCGGCAATTGAACCGGTGCCTAGA
GAAGGTGGCGCGGGGTAAACTGGGAAAGTGATGTCGTGTACTGGCTCCGCCTTTTTCCCGAGGGTGGGGG
AGAACCGTATATAAGTGCAGTAGTCGCCGTGAACGTTCTTTTTCGCAACGGGTTTGCCGCCAGAACACAG
GTAAGTGCCGTGTGTGGTTCCCGCGGGCCTGGCCTCTTTACGGGTTATGGCCCTTGCGTGCCTTGAATTA
CTTCCACCTGGCTGCAGTACGTGATTCTTGATCCCGAGCTTCGGGTTGGAAGTGGGTGGGAGAGTTCGAG
GCCTTGCGCTTAAGGAGCCCCTTCGCCTCGTGCTTGAGTTGAGGCCTGGCCTGGGCGCTGGGGCCGCCGC
GTGCGAATCTGGTGGCACCTTCGCGCCTGTCTCGCTGCTTTCGATAAGTCTCTAGCCATTTAAAATTTTT
GATGACCTGCTGCGACGCTTTTTTTCTGGCAAGATAGTCTTGTAAATGCGGGCCAAGATCTGCACACTGG
TATTTCGGTTTTTGGGGCCGCGGGCGGCGACGGGGCCCGTGCGTCCCAGCGCACATGTTCGGCGAGGCGG
GGCCTGCGAGCGCGGCCACCGAGAATCGGACGGGGGTAGTCTCAAGCTGGCCGGCCTGCTCTGGTGCCTG
GCCTCGCGCCGCCGTGTATCGCCCCGCCCTGGGCGGCAAGGCTGGCCCGGTCGGCACCAGTTGCGTGAGC
GGAAAGATGGCCGCTTCCCGGCCCTGCTGCAGGGAGCTCAAAATGGAGGACGCGGCGCTCGGGAGAGCGG
GCGGGTGAGTCACCCACACAAAGGAAAAGGGCCTTTCCGTCCTCAGCCGTCGCTTCATGTGACTCCACGG
AGTACCGGGCGCCGTCCAGGCACCTCGATTAGTTCTCGAGCTTTTGGAGTACGTCGTCTTTAGGTTGGGG
GGAGGGGTTTTATGCGATGGAGTTTCCCCACACTGAGTGGGTGGAGACTGAAGTTAGGCCAGCTTGGCAC
TTGATGTAATTCTCCTTGGAATTTGCCCTTTTTGAGTTTGGATCTTGGTTCATTCTCAAGCCTCAGACAG
TGGTTCAAAGTTTTTTTCTTCCATTTCAGGTGTCGTGAGGCTAGCACCGCCACCATGAACAGAACTCAGG
AGTTGTCTGGCCAGCTTAGTGCTGCCACTGGTGACATGCCAACTTACCAGATCCGAGCTCCTACTGCTGC
TTTGCCACAGGGAGTGGTGATGGCTGCATCGCCCGGAAGTTTGCACAGTCCCCAGCAGCTGGCAGAAGAA
GCAACACGCAAACGAGAGCTGAGGCTAATGAAAAACAGGGAAGCTGCCAAAGAATGTCGACGTCGAAAGA
AAGAATATGTAAAATGTCTGGAGAGCCGAGTTGCAGTGCTGGAAGTCCAGAACAAGAAGCTTATAGAGGA
ACTTGAAACCTTGAAAGACATTTGTTCTCCCAAAACAGATTACTAGTAATGAACTAGTCCGTAACTTGAA
AGTATTTCGATTTCTTGGCTTTATATATCTTGTGGAAAGGACGACTCAGAGGGACCTGGCCTTCTGCGAC
GCGTTAAGTCGACAATCAACCTCTGGATTACAAAATTTGTGAAAGATTGACTGGTATTCTTAACTATGTT
GCTCCTTTTACGCTATGTGGATACGCTGCTTTAATGCCTTTGTATCATGCTATTGCTTCCCGTATGGCTT
TCATTTTCTCCTCCTTGTATAAATCCTGGTTGCTGTCTCTTTATGAGGAGTTGTGGCCCGTTGTCAGGCA
ACGTGGCGTGGTGTGCACTGTGTTTGCTGACGCAACCCCCACTGGTTGGGGCATTGCCACCACCTGTCAG
CTCCTTTCCGGGACTTTCGCTTTCCCCCTCCCTATTGCCACGGCGGAACTCATCGCCGCCTGCCTTGCCC
GCTGCTGGACAGGGGCTCGGCTGTTGGGCACTGACAATTCCGTGGTGTTGTCGGGGAAATCATCGTCCTT
TCCTTGGCTGCTCGCCTGTGTTGCCACCTGGATTCTGCGCGGGACGTCCTTCTGCTACGTCCCTTCGGCC
CTCAATCCAGCGGACCTTCCTTCCCGCGGCCTGCTGCCGGCTCTGCGGCCTCTTCCGCGTCTTCGCCTTC
GCCCTCAGACGAGTCGGATCTCCCTTTGGGCCGCCTCCCCGCGTCGACTTTAAGACCAATGACTTACAAG
GCAGCTGTAGATCTTAGCCACTTTTTAAAAGAAAAGGGGGGACTGGAAGGGCTAATTCACTCCCAACGAA
GACAAGATCTGCTTTTTGCTTGTACTGGGTCTCTCTGGTTAGACCAGATCTGAGCCTGGGAGCTCTCTGG
CTAACTAGGGAACCCACTGCTTAAGCCTCAATAAAGCTTGCCTTGAGTGCTTCAAGTAGTGTGTGCCCGT
CTGTTGTGTGACTCTGGTAACTAGAGATCCCTCAGACCCTTTTAGTCAGTGTGGAAAATCTCTAGCAGTA
CGTATAGTAGTTCATGTCATCTTATTATTCAGTATTTATAACTTGCAAAGAAATGAATATCAGAGAGTGA
GAGGAACTTGTTTATTGCAGCTTATAATGGTTACAAATAAAGCAATAGCATCACAAATTTCACAAATAAA
GCATTTTTTTCACTGCATTCTAGTTGTGGTTTGTCCAAACTCATCAATGTATCTTATCATGTCTGGCTCT
AGCTATCCCGCCCCTAACTCCGCCCATCCCGCCCCTAACTCCGCCCAGTTCCGCCCATTCTCCGCCCCAT
GGCTGACTAATTTTTTTTATTTATGCAGAGGCCGAGGCCGCCTCGGCCTCTGAGCTATTCCAGAAGTAGT
GAGGAGGCTTTTTTGGAGGCCTAGGGACGTACCCAATTCGCCCTATAGTGAGTCGTATTACGCGCGCTCA
CTGGCCGTCGTTTTACAACGTCGTGACTGGGAAAACCCTGGCGTTACCCAACTTAATCGCCTTGCAGCAC
ATCCCCCTTTCGCCAGCTGGCGTAATAGCGAAGAGGCCCGCACCGATCGCCCTTCCCAACAGTTGCGCAG
CCTGAATGGCGAATGGG
[124 nt withheld, positions 6038-6161]
C
[91 nt withheld, positions 6163-6253]
A
[49 nt withheld, positions 6255-6303]
CCTTTGACGTTGGAGTCCACGTTCTTT
[37 nt withheld, positions 6331-6367]
ACCCTATCTCGGTCTATTCTTTTGATTTATAAGGGATTTTGCCGATTTCGGCCTATTGGTTAAAAAATGA
GCTGATTTAACAAAAATTTAACGCGAATTTTAACAAAATATTAACGCTTACAATTTAGGTGGCACTTTTC
GGGGAAATGTGCGCGGAACCCCTATTTGTTTATTTTTCTAAATACATTCAAATATGTATCCGCTCATGAG
ACAATAACCCTGATAAATGCTTCAATAATATTGAAAAAGGAAGAGTATGAGTATTCAACATTTCCGTGTC
GCCCTTATTCCCTTTTTTGCGGCATTTTGCCTTCCTGTTTTTGCTCACCCAGAAACGCTGGTGAAAGTAA
AAGATGCTGAAGATCAGTTGGGTGCACGAGTGGGTTACATCGAACTGGATCTCAACAGCGGTAAGATCCT
TGAGAGTTTTCGCCCCGAAGAACGTTTTCCAATGATGAGCACTTTTAAAGTTCTGCTATGTGGCGCGGTA
TTATCCCGTATTGACGCCGGGCAAGAGCAACTCGGTCGCCGCATACACTATTCTCAGAATGACTTGGTTG
AGTACTCACCAGTCACAGAAAAGCATCTTACGGATGGCATGACAGTAAGAGAATTATGCAGTGCTGCCAT
AACCATGAGTGATAACACTGCGGCCAACTTACTTCTGACAACGATCGGAGGACCGAAGGAGCTAACCGCT
TTTTTGCACAACATGGGGGATCATGTAACTCGCCTTGATCGTTGGGAACCGGAGCTGAATGAAGCCATAC
CAAACGACGAGCGTGACACCACGATGCCTGTAGCAATGGCAACAACGTTGCGCAAACTATTAACTGGCGA
ACTACTTACTCTAGCTTCCCGGCAACAATTAATAGACTGGATGGAGGCGGATAAAGTTGCAGGACCACTT
CTGCGCTCGGCCCTTCCGGCTGGCTGGTTTATTGCTGATAAATCTGGAGCCGGTGAGCGTGGGTCTCGCG
GTATCATTGCAGCACTGGGGCCAGATGGTAAGCCCTCCCGTATCGTAGTTATCTACACGACGGGGAGTCA
GGCAACTATGGATGAACGAAATAGACAGATCGCTGAGATAGGTGCCTCACTGATTAAGCATTGGTAACTG
TCAGACCAAGTTTACTCATATATACTTTAGATTGATTTAAAACTTCATTTTTAATTTAAAAGGATCTAGG
TGAAGATCCTTTTTGATAATCTCATGACCAAAATCCCTTAACGTGAGTTTTCGTTCCACTGAGCGTCAGA
CCCCGTAGAAAAGATCAAAGGATCTTCTTGAGATCCTTTTTTTCTGCGCGTAATCTGCTGCTTGCAAACA
AAAAAACCACCGCTACCAGCGGTGGTTTGTTTGCCGGATCAAGAGCTACCAACTCTTTTTCCGAAGGTAA
CTGGCTTCAGCAGAGCGCAGATACCAAATACTGTTCTTCTAGTGTAGCCGTAGTTAGGCCACCACTTCAA
GAACTCTGTAGCACCGCCTACATACCTCGCTCTGCTAATCCTGTTACCAGTGGCTGCTGCCAGTGGCGAT
AAGTCGTGTCTTACCGGGTTGGACTCAAGACGATAGTTACCGGATAAGGCGCAGCGGTCGGGCTGAACGG
GGGGTTCGTGCACACAGCCCAGCTTGGAGCGAACGACCTACACCGAACTGAGATACCTACAGCGTGAGCT
ATGAGAAAGCGCCACGCTTCCCGAAGGGAGAAAGGCGGACAGGTATCCGGTAAGCGGCAGGGTCGGAACA
GGAGAGCGCACGAGGGAGCTTCCAGGGGGAAACGCCTGGTATCTTTATAGTCCTGTCGGGTTTCGCCACC
TCTGACTTGAGCGTCGATTTTTGTGATGCTCGTCAGGGGGGCGGAGCCTATGGAAAAACGCCAGCAACGC
GGCCTTTTTACGGTTCCTGGCCTTTTGCTGGCCTTTTGCTCACATGTTCTTTCCTGCGTTATCCCCTGAT
TCTGTGGATAACCGTATTACCGCCTTTGAGTGAGCTGATACCGCTCGCCGCAGCCGAACGACCGAGCGCA
GCGAGTCAGTGAGCGAGGAAGCGGAAGAGCGCCCAATACGCAAACCGCCTCTCCCCGCGCGTTGGCCGAT
TCATTAATGCAGCTGGCACGACAGGTTTCCCGACTGGAAAGCGGGCAGTGAGCGCAACGCAATTAATGTG
AGTTAGCTCACTCATTAGGCACCCCAGGCTTTACACTTTATGCTTCCGGCTCGTATGTTGTGTGGAATTG
TGAGCGGATAACAATTTCACACAGGAAACAGCTATGACCATGATTACGCCAAGCGCGCAATTAACCCTCA
CTAAAGGGAACAAAAGCTGGAGCTGCAAGC
