>Addgene plasmid #141575 | TFORF0309 | depositor partial sequence | sequence record 276862 | Insert
ACCGCCACCATGAACAGAACTCAGGAGTTGTCTGGCCAGCTTAGTGCTGCCACTGGTGACATGCCAACTT
ACCAGATCCGAGCTCCTACTGCTGCTTTGCCACAGGGAGTGGTGATGGCTGCATCGCCCGGAAGTTTGCA
CAGTCCCCAGCAGCTGGCAGAAGAAGCAACACGCAAACGAGAGCTGAGGCTAATGAAAAACAGGGAAGCT
GCCAAAGAATGTCGACGTCGAAAGAAAGAATATGTAAAATGTCTGGAGAGCCGAGTTGCAGTGCTGGAAG
TCCAGAACAAGAAGCTTATAGAGGAACTTGAAACCTTGAAAGACATTTGTTCTCCCAAAACAGATTACTA
GTAATGAACTAGTCCGTAACTTGAAAGTATTTCGATTTCTTGGCTTTATATATCTTGTGGAAAGGACGAC
TCAGAGGGACCTGGCCTTCTGCG
