>Addgene plasmid #141575 | TFORF0309 | depositor partial sequence | sequence record 276863 | Barcode
CTCAGAGGGACCTGGCCTTCTGCG
